Addgene plasmid #237680: pRK5_mEGFP-SS18-SSX2-KS
Purpose: For overexpression of mEGFP-SS18-SSX2-KS
Depositing lab: Denes Hnisz. Depositing organization: Max Planck Institute for Molecular Genetics. Publication: Probing condensate microenvironments with a micropeptide killswitch. Zhang Y, Stoppelkamp I, Fernandez-Pernas P, Allram M, Charman M, Magalhaes AP, Piedavent-Salomon M, Sommer G, Sung YC, Meyer K, Grams N, Halko E, Dongre S, Meierhofer D, Malszycki M, Ilik IA, Aktas T, Kraushar ML, Vastenhouw N, Weitzman MD, Grebien F, Niskanen H, Hnisz D. Nature. 2025 Jun 4. doi: 10.1038/s41586-025-09141-5. PubMed 40468084.
Backbone
  Vector backbone: pRK5
  Vector type: Mammalian Expression
Growth in bacteria
  Bacterial resistance: Ampicillin, 100 μg/mL
  Growth temperature: 37°C
  Growth strain: DH5alpha
  Copy number: High Copy
Gene/Insert
  Gene/Insert name: SS18-SSX2-KS
  Species: H. sapiens (human)
  Entrez Gene: SS18 (a.k.a. SMARCL1, SSXT, SYT); SSX2 (a.k.a. CT5.2, CT5.2A, HD21, HOM-MEL-40, SSX)
  Tag / fusion protein: mEGFP (N terminal on insert)
  Cloning method: Gibson Cloning
Terms and licenses: Academic/Nonprofit Terms; Industry Terms: Not Available to Industry
How to cite: pRK5_mEGFP-SS18-SSX2-KS was a gift from Denes Hnisz (Addgene plasmid # 237680 ; http://n2t.net/addgene:237680 ; RRID:Addgene_237680)
