[The description below was written by a language model from this plasmid's Addgene catalogue record and pLannotate feature annotations shown in this document.]
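Description:
pRK5_mEGFP-SS18-SSX2-KS is a 6.9 kb mammalian expression plasmid built on the pRK5 backbone for overexpressing a fluorescently tagged human fusion protein. It is propagated in E. coli as a high-copy plasmid through a ColE1/pUC-type origin and selected with ampicillin via the β-lactamase gene and its own promoter. The backbone also carries an M13 phage origin for single-stranded DNA production, along with remnants typical of older cloning vectors, including fragments of lacZα, lacI, rop and bom and a lac promoter/operator region. No mammalian selection marker is annotated, which fits transient transfection. An SV40 enhancer/early promoter lies downstream of the expression cassette.

Expression is driven by the human cytomegalovirus immediate-early enhancer and promoter, followed by a fragment of CMV intron A and an SP6 promoter that could support in vitro transcription. A short match to an IgH signal sequence is annotated in this leader region, but it is only a fragment upstream of the reading frame. The open reading frame starts with monomeric EGFP at the N terminus, followed by SS18, a transcriptional coactivator and SWI/SNF (GBAF) subunit, joined directly to a C-terminal fragment of SSX2. The cassette ends at an SV40 polyadenylation signal. The "KS" in the name is not separately annotated. Based on the associated publication, it probably denotes the micropeptide "killswitch" used to probe condensate microenvironments, and it may lie in the unannotated stretch between the SSX2 fragment and the poly(A) signal, although the record does not define it. The stated purpose is overexpression of mEGFP-SS18-SSX2-KS, and the GFP tag allows the fusion protein to be visualised in cells.
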