Features (pLannotate 1.2.2; 22 found; start..end, strand, type, name):
     14..393     +  enhancer       CMV enhancer: human cytomegalovirus immediate early enhancer
    394..597     +  promoter       CMV promoter: human cytomegalovirus (CMV) immediate early promoter
    733..776     +  intron         CMV intron (fragment): modified intron A from human cytomegalovirus
    828..846     +  promoter       SP6 promoter: promoter for bacteriophage SP6 RNA polymerase
    850..887     +  CDS            IgH signal sequence (fragment): signal sequence from the mouse immunoglobulin heavy chain variable region
    940..1656    +  CDS            mEGFP: mEGFP is a basic (constitutively fluorescent) green fluorescent protein published in 2002, derived from Aequorea victoria. It has moderate acid sensitivity.
   1666..2895    +  CDS            SS18: SSXT_HUMAN - Also known as SSXT, SYT. Experimental evidence at protein level: Swiss-Prot protein existence level 1. Appears to function synergistically with RBM14 as a transcriptional coactivator. Isoform 1 and isoform 2 function in nuclear receptor coactivation. Isoform 1 and isoform 2 function in general transcriptional coactivation. Component of SWI/SNF chromatin remodeling subcomplex GBAF that carries out key enzymatic activities, changing chromatin structure by altering DNA-histone contacts within a nucleosome in an ATP-dependent manner (PubMed:29374058). From Homo sapiens (Human).
   2893..3123    +  CDS            SSX2 (fragment): SSX2_HUMAN - Also known as SSX2A. Experimental evidence at protein level: Swiss-Prot protein existence level 1. Could act as a modulator of transcription. From Homo sapiens (Human).
   3215..3349    +  polyA_signal   SV40 poly(A) signal: SV40 polyadenylation signal
   3418..3775    +  promoter       SV40 promoter: SV40 enhancer and early promoter
   3794..3948    +  CDS            lacZα (fragment): LacZα fragment of β-galactosidase; lacZ fragment
   3954..4005    -  misc_feature   bom (fragment): basis of mobility region from pBR322
   4024..4404    +  rep_origin     M13 ori (sequence partly withheld): M13 bacteriophage origin of replication; arrow indicates direction of (+) strand synthesis
   4480..4529    -  misc_feature   bom (fragment): basis of mobility region from pBR322
   4631..4666    -  CDS            rop (fragment): Rop protein, which maintains plasmids at low copy number; rop
   4761..4865    +  promoter       AmpR promoter: bla
   4866..5726    +  CDS            AmpR: β-lactamase; bla; confers resistance to ampicillin, carbenicillin, and related antibiotics
   5897..6485    +  rep_origin     ori: high-copy-number ColE1/pMB1/pBR322/pUC origin of replication
   6668..6760    +  CDS            lacI (fragment): lac repressor; lacI; The lac repressor binds to the lac operator to inhibit transcription in E. coli. This inhibition can be relieved by adding lactose or isopropyl-β-D-thiogalactopyranoside (IPTG).
   6773..6794    +  protein_bind   CAP binding site: CAP binding activates transcription in the presence of cAMP. E. coli catabolite activator protein
   6809..6839    +  promoter       lac promoter: promoter for the E. coli lac operon
   6847..6863    +  protein_bind   lac operator: The lac repressor binds to the lac operator to inhibit transcription in E. coli. This inhibition can be relieved by adding lactose or isopropyl-β-D-thiogalactopyranoside (IPTG). lac repressor encoded by lacI
>Addgene plasmid #237680 | pRK5_mEGFP-SS18-SSX2-KS | addgene full sequence | sequence record 471774 | Addgene NGS Result
TTCGAGCTCGCCCGACATTGATTATTGACTAGTTATTAATAGTAATCAATTACGGGGTCATTAGTTCATA
GCCCATATATGGAGTTCCGCGTTACATAACTTACGGTAAATGGCCCGCCTGGCTGACCGCCCAACGACCC
CCGCCCATTGACGTCAATAATGACGTATGTTCCCATAGTAACGCCAATAGGGACTTTCCATTGACGTCAA
TGGGTGGAGTATTTACGGTAAACTGCCCACTTGGCAGTACATCAAGTGTATCATATGCCAAGTACGCCCC
CTATTGACGTCAATGACGGTAAATGGCCCGCCTGGCATTATGCCCAGTACATGACCTTATGGGACTTTCC
TACTTGGCAGTACATCTACGTATTAGTCATCGCTATTACCATGGTGATGCGGTTTTGGCAGTACATCAAT
GGGCGTGGATAGCGGTTTGACTCACGGGGATTTCCAAGTCTCCACCCCATTGACGTCAATGGGAGTTTGT
TTTGGCACCAAAATCAACGGGACTTTCCAAAATGTCGTAACAACTCCGCCCCATTGACGCAAATGGGCGG
TAGGCGTGTACGGTGGGAGGTCTATATAAGCAGAGCTCGTTTAGTGAACCGTCAGATCGCCTGGAGACGC
CATCCACGCTGTTTTGACCTCCATAGAAGACACCGGGACCGATCCAGCCTCCGCGGCCGGGAACGGTGCA
TTGGAACGCGGATTCCCCGTGCCAAGAGTGACGTAAGTACCGCCTATAGAGTCTATAGGCCCACCCCCTT
GGCTTCGTTAGAACGCGGCTACAATTAATACATAACCTTATGTATCATACACATACGATTTAGGTGACAC
TATAGAATAACATCCACTTTGCCTTTCTCTCCACAGGTGTCCACTCCCAGGTCCAACTGCACCTCGGTTC
TATCGATTGAATTCGTACCGGTCGCCACCATGGTGAGCAAGGGCGAGGAGCTGTTCACCGGGGTGGTGCC
CATCCTGGTCGAGCTGGACGGCGACGTAAACGGCCACAAGTTCAGCGTGTCCGGCGAGGGCGAGGGCGAT
GCCACCTACGGCAAGCTGACCCTGAAGTTCATCTGCACCACCGGCAAGCTGCCCGTGCCCTGGCCCACCC
TCGTGACCACCCTGACCTACGGCGTGCAGTGCTTCAGCCGCTACCCCGACCACATGAAGCAGCACGACTT
CTTCAAGTCCGCCATGCCCGAAGGCTACGTCCAGGAGCGCACCATCTTCTTCAAGGACGACGGCAACTAC
AAGACCCGCGCCGAGGTGAAGTTCGAGGGCGACACCCTGGTGAACCGCATCGAGCTGAAGGGCATCGACT
TCAAGGAGGACGGCAACATCCTGGGGCACAAGCTGGAGTACAACTACAACAGCCACAACGTCTATATCAT
GGCCGACAAGCAGAAGAACGGCATCAAGGTGAACTTCAAGATCCGCCACAACATCGAGGACGGCAGCGTG
CAGCTCGCCGACCACTACCAGCAGAACACCCCCATCGGCGACGGCCCCGTGCTGCTGCCCGACAACCACT
ACCTGAGCACCCAGTCCAAGCTGAGCAAAGACCCCAACGAGAAGCGCGATCACATGGTCCTGCTGGAGTT
CGTGACCGCCGCCGGGATCACTCTCGGCATGGACGAGCTGTACAAGACCGGCGGCATGTCTGTGGCTTTC
GCGGCCCCGAGGCAGCGAGGCAAGGGGGAGATCACTCCCGCTGCGATTCAGAAGATGTTGGATGACAATA
ACCATCTTATTCAGTGTATAATGGACTCTCAGAATAAAGGAAAGACCTCAGAGTGTTCTCAGTATCAGCA
GATGTTGCACACAAACTTGGTATACCTTGCTACAATAGCAGATTCTAATCAAAATATGCAGTCTCTTTTA
CCAGCACCACCCACACAGAATATGCCTATGGGTCCTGGAGGGATGAATCAGAGCGGCCCTCCCCCACCTC
CACGCTCTCACAACATGCCTTCAGATGGAATGGTAGGTGGGGGTCCTCCTGCACCGCACATGCAGAACCA
GATGAACGGCCAGATGCCTGGGCCTAACCATATGCCTATGCAGGGACCTGGACCCAATCAACTCAATATG
ACAAACAGTTCCATGAATATGCCTTCAAGTAGCCATGGATCCATGGGAGGTTACAACCATTCTGTGCCAT
CATCACAGAGCATGCCAGTACAGAATCAGATGACAATGAGTCAGGGACAACCAATGGGAAACTATGGTCC
CAGACCAAATATGAGTATGCAGCCAAACCAAGGTCCAATGATGCATCAGCAGCCTCCTTCTCAGCAATAC
AATATGCCACAGGGAGGCGGACAGCATTACCAAGGACAGCAGCCACCTATGGGAATGATGGGTCAAGTTA
ACCAAGGCAATCATATGATGGGTCAGAGACAGATTCCTCCCTATAGACCTCCTCAACAGGGCCCACCACA
GCAGTACTCAGGCCAGGAAGACTATTACGGGGACCAATACAGTCATGGTGGACAAGGTCCTCCAGAAGGC
ATGAACCAGCAATATTACCCTGATGGTCATAATGATTACGGTTATCAGCAACCGTCGTATCCTGAACAAG
GCTACGATAGGCCTTATGAGGATTCCTCACAACATTACTACGAAGGAGGAAATTCACAGTATGGCCAACA
GCAAGATGCATACCAGGGACCACCTCCACAACAGGGATATCCACCCCAGCAGCAGCAGTACCCAGGGCAG
CAAGGTTACCCAGGACAGCAGCAGGGCTACGGTCCTTCACAGGGTGGTCCAGGTCCTCAGTATCCTAACT
ACCCACAGGGACAAGGTCAGCAGTATGGAGGATATAGACCAACACAGCCTGGACCACCACAGCCACCCCA
GCAGAGGCCTTATGGATATGACCAGATCATGCCCAAGAAGCCAGCAGAGGAAGGAAATGATTCGGAGGAA
GTGCCAGAAGCATCTGGCCCACAAAATGATGGGAAAGAGCTGTGCCCCCCGGGAAAACCAACTACCTCTG
AGAAGATTCACGAGAGATCTGGACCCAAAAGGGGGGAACATGCCTGGACCCACAGACTGCGTGAGAGAAA
ACAGCTGGTGATTTATGAAGAGATCAGCGACCCTGAGGAAGATGACGAGATGATGATGATGAATAAGTTG
GTTCTAGCGCAGTTCTTCTTCTCCTGTCTATAATGAACCTGCAGAAGCTTGGCCGCCATGGCCCAACTTG
TTTATTGCAGCTTATAATGGTTACAAATAAAGCAATAGCATCACAAATTTCACAAATAAAGCATTTTTTT
CACTGCATTCTAGTTGTGGTTTGTCCAAACTCATCAATGTATCTTATCATGTCTGGATCGGGAATTAATT
CGGCGCAGCACCATGGCCTGAAATAACCTCTGAAAGAGGAACTTGGTTAGGTACCTTCTGAGGCGGAAAG
AACCAGCTGTGGAATGTGTGTCAGTTAGGGTGTGGAAAGTCCCCAGGCTCCCCAGCAGGCAGAAGTATGC
AAAGCATGCATCTCAATTAGTCAGCAACCAGGTGTGGAAAGTCCCCAGGCTCCCCAGCAGGCAGAAGTAT
GCAAAGCATGCATCTCAATTAGTCAGCAACCATAGTCCCGCCCCTAACTCCGCCCATCCCGCCCCTAACT
CCGCCCAGTTCCGCCCATTCTCCGCCCCATGGCTGACTAATTTTTTTTATTTATGCAGAGGCCGAGGCCG
CCTCGGCCTCTGAGCTATTCCAGAAGTAGTGAGGAGGCTTTTTTGGAGGCCTAGGCTTTTGCAAAAAGCT
GTTAACAGCTTGGCACTGGCCGTCGTTTTACAACGTCGTGACTGGGAAAACCCTGGCGTTACCCAACTTA
ATCGCCTTGCAGCACATCCCCCTTTCGCCAGCTGGCGTAATAGCGAAGAGGCCCGCACCGATCGCCCTTC
CCAACAGTTGCGCAGCCTGAATGGCGAATGGCGCCTGATGCGGTATTTTCTCCTTACGCATCTGTGCGGT
ATTTCACACCGCATA
[142 nt withheld, positions 4006-4147]
C
[141 nt withheld, positions 4149-4289]
CCTTTGACGTTGGAGTCCACGTTCTTT
[37 nt withheld, positions 4317-4353]
ACCCTATCTCGGGCTATTCTTTTGATTTATAAGGGATTTTGCCGATTTCGGCCTATTGGTTAAAAAATGA
GCTGATTTAACAAAAATTTAACGCGAATTTTAACAAAATATTAACGTTTACAATTTTATGGTGCACTCTC
AGTACAATCTGCTCTGATGCCGCATAGTTAAGCCAGCCCCGACACCCGCCAACACCCGCTGACGCGCCCT
GACGGGCTTGTCTGCTCCCGGCATCCGCTTACAGACAAGCTGTGACCGTCTCCGGGAGCTGCATGTGTCA
GAGGTTTTCACCGTCATCACCGAAACGCGCGAGACGAAAGGGCCTCGTGATACGCCTATTTTTATAGGTT
AATGTCATGATAATAATGGTTTCTTAGACGTCAGGTGGCACTTTTCGGGGAAATGTGCGCGGAACCCCTA
TTTGTTTATTTTTCTAAATACATTCAAATATGTATCCGCTCATGAGACAATAACCCTGATAAATGCTTCA
ATAATATTGAAAAAGGAAGAGTATGAGTATTCAACATTTCCGTGTCGCCCTTATTCCCTTTTTTGCGGCA
TTTTGCCTTCCTGTTTTTGCTCACCCAGAAACGCTGGTGAAAGTAAAAGATGCTGAAGATCAGTTGGGTG
CACGAGTGGGTTACATCGAACTGGATCTCAACAGCGGTAAGATCCTTGAGAGTTTTCGCCCCGAAGAACG
TTTTCCAATGATGAGCACTTTTAAAGTTCTGCTATGTGGCGCGGTATTATCCCGTATTGACGCCGGGCAA
GAGCAACTCGGTCGCCGCATACACTATTCTCAGAATGACTTGGTTGAGTACTCACCAGTCACAGAAAAGC
ATCTTACGGATGGCATGACAGTAAGAGAATTATGCAGTGCTGCCATAACCATGAGTGATAACACTGCGGC
CAACTTACTTCTGACAACGATCGGAGGACCGAAGGAGCTAACCGCTTTTTTGCACAACATGGGGGATCAT
GTAACTCGCCTTGATCGTTGGGAACCGGAGCTGAATGAAGCCATACCAAACGACGAGCGTGACACCACGA
TGCCTGTAGCAATGGCAACAACGTTGCGCAAACTATTAACTGGCGAACTACTTACTCTAGCTTCCCGGCA
ACAATTAATAGACTGGATGGAGGCGGATAAAGTTGCAGGACCACTTCTGCGCTCGGCCCTTCCGGCTGGC
TGGTTTATTGCTGATAAATCTGGAGCCGGTGAGCGTGGGTCTCGCGGTATCATTGCAGCACTGGGGCCAG
ATGGTAAGCCCTCCCGTATCGTAGTTATCTACACGACGGGGAGTCAGGCAACTATGGATGAACGAAATAG
ACAGATCGCTGAGATAGGTGCCTCACTGATTAAGCATTGGTAACTGTCAGACCAAGTTTACTCATATATA
CTTTAGATTGATTTAAAACTTCATTTTTAATTTAAAAGGATCTAGGTGAAGATCCTTTTTGATAATCTCA
TGACCAAAATCCCTTAACGTGAGTTTTCGTTCCACTGAGCGTCAGACCCCGTAGAAAAGATCAAAGGATC
TTCTTGAGATCCTTTTTTTCTGCGCGTAATCTGCTGCTTGCAAACAAAAAAACCACCGCTACCAGCGGTG
GTTTGTTTGCCGGATCAAGAGCTACCAACTCTTTTTCCGAAGGTAACTGGCTTCAGCAGAGCGCAGATAC
CAAATACTGTTCTTCTAGTGTAGCCGTAGTTAGGCCACCACTTCAAGAACTCTGTAGCACCGCCTACATA
CCTCGCTCTGCTAATCCTGTTACCAGTGGCTGCTGCCAGTGGCGATAAGTCGTGTCTTACCGGGTTGGAC
TCAAGACGATAGTTACCGGATAAGGCGCAGCGGTCGGGCTGAACGGGGGGTTCGTGCACACAGCCCAGCT
TGGAGCGAACGACCTACACCGAACTGAGATACCTACAGCGTGAGCTATGAGAAAGCGCCACGCTTCCCGA
AGGGAGAAAGGCGGACAGGTATCCGGTAAGCGGCAGGGTCGGAACAGGAGAGCGCACGAGGGAGCTTCCA
GGGGGAAACGCCTGGTATCTTTATAGTCCTGTCGGGTTTCGCCACCTCTGACTTGAGCGTCGATTTTTGT
GATGCTCGTCAGGGGGGCGGAGCCTATGGAAAAACGCCAGCAACGCGGCCTTTTTACGGTTCCTGGCCTT
TTGCTGGCCTTTTGCTCACATGTTCTTTCCTGCGTTATCCCCTGATTCTGTGGATAACCGTATTACCGCC
TTTGAGTGAGCTGATACCGCTCGCCGCAGCCGAACGACCGAGCGCAGCGAGTCAGTGAGCGAGGAAGCGG
AAGAGCGCCCAATACGCAAACCGCCTCTCCCCGCGCGTTGGCCGATTCATTAATGCAGCTGGCACGACAG
GTTTCCCGACTGGAAAGCGGGCAGTGAGCGCAACGCAATTAATGTGAGTTAGCTCACTCATTAGGCACCC
CAGGCTTTACACTTTATGCTTCCGGCTCGTATGTTGTGTGGAATTGTGAGCGGATAACAATTTCACACAG
GAAACAGCTATGACATGATTACGAATTAA
